>Addgene plasmid #174702 | Lenti-evoA1-seBEC | addgene full sequence | sequence record 344625 | Addgene NGS Result
GGATAAGGCGCAGCGGTCGGGCTGAACGGGGGGTTCGTGCACACAGCCCAGCTTGGAGCGAACGACCTAC
ACCGAACTGAGATACCTACAGCGTGAGCTATGAGAAAGCGCCACGCTTCCCGAAGGGAGAAAGGCGGACA
GGTATCCGGTAAGCGGCAGGGTCGGAACAGGAGAGCGCACGAGGGAGCTTCCAGGGGGAAACGCCTGGTA
TCTTTATAGTCCTGTCGGGTTTCGCCACCTCTGACTTGAGCGTCGATTTTTGTGATGCTCGTCAGGGGGG
CGGAGCCTATGGAAAAACGCCAGCAACGCGGCCTTTTTACGGTTCCTGGCCTTTTGCTGGCCTTTTGCTC
ACATGTTCTTTCCTGCGTTATCCCCTGATTCTGTGGATAACCGTATTACCGCCTTTGAGTGAGCTGATAC
CGCTCGCCGCAGCCGAACGACCGAGCGCAGCGAGTCAGTGAGCGAGGAAGCGGAAGAGCGCCCAATACGC
AAACCGCCTCTCCCCGCGCGTTGGCCGATTCATTAATGCAGCTGGCACGACAGGTTTCCCGACTGGAAAG
CGGGCAGTGAGCGCAACGCAATTAATGTGAGTTAGCTCACTCATTAGGCACCCCAGGCTTTACACTTTAT
GCTTCCGGCTCGTATGTTGTGTGGAATTGTGAGCGGATAACAATTTCACACAGGAAACAGCTATGACCAT
GATTACGCCAAGCGCGCAATTAACCCTCACTAAAGGGAACAAAAGCTGGAGCTGCAAGCTTAATGTAGTC
TTATGCAATACTCTTGTAGTCTTGCAACATGGTAACGATGAGTTAGCAACATGCCTTACAAGGAGAGAAA
AAGCACCGTGCATGCCGATTGGTGGAAGTAAGGTGGTACGATCGTGCCTTATTAGGAAGGCAACAGACGG
GTCTGACATGGATTGGACGAACCACTGAATTGCCGCATTGCAGAGATATTGTATTTAAGTGCCTAGCTCG
ATACATAAACGGGTCTCTCTGGTTAGACCAGATCTGAGCCTGGGAGCTCTCTGGCTAACTAGGGAACCCA
CTGCTTAAGCCTCAATAAAGCTTGCCTTGAGTGCTTCAAGTAGTGTGTGCCCGTCTGTTGTGTGACTCTG
GTAACTAGAGATCCCTCAGACCCTTTTAGTCAGTGTGGAAAATCTCTAGCAGTGGCGCCCGAACAGGGAC
TTGAAAGCGAAAGGGAAACCAGAGGAGCTCTCTCGACGCAGGACTCGGCTTGCTGAAGCGCGCACGGCAA
GAGGCGAGGGGCGGCGACTGGTGAGTACGCCAAAAATTTTGACTAGCGGAGGCTAGAAGGAGAGAGATGG
GTGCGAGAGCGTCAGTATTAAGCGGGGGAGAATTAGATCGCGATGGGAAAAAATTCGGTTAAGGCCAGGG
GGAAAGAAAAAATATAAATTAAAACATATAGTATGGGCAAGCAGGGAGCTAGAACGATTCGCAGTTAATC
CTGGCCTGTTAGAAACATCAGAAGGCTGTAGACAAATACTGGGACAGCTACAACCATCCCTTCAGACAGG
ATCAGAAGAACTTAGATCATTATATAATACAGTAGCAACCCTCTATTGTGTGCATCAAAGGATAGAGATA
AAAGACACCAAGGAAGCTTTAGACAAGATAGAGGAAGAGCAAAACAAAAGTAAGACCACCGCACAGCAAG
CGGCCGCTGATCTTCAGACCTGGAGGAGGAGATATGAGGGACAATTGGAGAAGTGAATTATATAAATATA
AAGTAGTAAAAATTGAACCATTAGGAGTAGCACCCACCAAGGCAAAGAGAAGAGTGGTGCAGAGAGAAAA
AAGAGCAGTGGGAATAGGAGCTTTGTTCCTTGGGTTCTTGGGAGCAGCAGGAAGCACTATGGGCGCAGCG
TCAATGACGCTGACGGTACAGGCCAGACAATTATTGTCTGGTATAGTGCAGCAGCAGAACAATTTGCTGA
GGGCTATTGAGGCGCAACAGCATCTGTTGCAACTCACAGTCTGGGGCATCAAGCAGCTCCAGGCAAGAAT
CCTGGCTGTGGAAAGATACCTAAAGGATCAACAGCTCCTGGGGATTTGGGGTTGCTCTGGAAAACTCATT
TGCACCACTGCTGTGCCTTGGAATGCTAGTTGGAGTAATAAATCTCTGGAACAGATTTGGAATCACACGA
CCTGGATGGAGTGGGACAGAGAAATTAACAATTACACAAGCTTAATACACTCCTTAATTGAAGAATCGCA
AAACCAGCAAGAAAAGAATGAACAAGAATTATTGGAATTAGATAAATGGGCAAGTTTGTGGAATTGGTTT
AACATAACAAATTGGCTGTGGTATATAAAATTATTCATAATGATAGTAGGAGGCTTGGTAGGTTTAAGAA
TAGTTTTTGCTGTACTTTCTATAGTGAATAGAGTTAGGCAGGGATATTCACCATTATCGTTTCAGACCCA
CCTCCCAACCCCGAGGGGACCCAGACCACAATTTTAAAAGAAAAGGGGGGATTGGGGGGTACAGTGCAGG
GGAAAGAATAGTAGACATAATAGCAACAGACATACAAACTAAAGAATTACAAAAACAAATTACAAAAATT
CAAAATTTTCGGGTTTATTACAGGGACAGCAGAGATCCACTTTGGCGCCGGCTCGAGTGGCTCCGGTGCC
CGTCAGTGGGCAGAGCGCACATCGCCCACAGTCCCCGAGAAGTTGGGGGGAGGGGTCGGCAATTGAACCG
GTGCCTAGAGAAGGTGGCGCGGGGTAAACTGGGAAAGTGATGTCGTGTACTGGCTCCGCCTTTTTCCCGA
GGGTGGGGGAGAACCGTATATAAGTGCAGTAGTCGCCGTGAACGTTCTTTTTCGCAACGGGTTTGCCGCC
AGAACACAGGTGTCGTGACGCGGGATCCGCCACCATGGACTATAAGGACCACGACGGAGACTACAAGGAT
CATGATATTGATTACAAAGACGATGACGATAAGATGGGCGTACAAGTTGAAACTATCAGCCCTGGGGACG
GCAGAACCTTTCCGAAGAGGGGACAGACATGTGTTGTTCACTATACTGGAATGTTGGAAGATGGTAAGAA
GTTCGATAGCAGCAGAGATAGGAATAAACCATTTAAATTCATGCTTGGCAAGCAAGAAGTGATTAGGGGT
TGGGAAGAAGGTGTCGCTCAAATGAGTGTAGGTCAGAGGGCTAAGTTAACAATTAGTCCTGATTATGCTT
ATGGCGCTACAGGTCATCCAGGAATCATTCCCCCACATGCTACTCTTGTTTTCGACGTTGAATTGCTTAA
GCTTGAAGGATCAGGTTCTGGATCTGGTTCAGGATCAGGCTCACCCGGGCTTAATACCAGATGTAGCATC
ACATGGTTTCTGAGCTGGTCCCCTTGCGGAGAGTGTAGCAGGGCCATCACCGAGTTCCTGTCCAGATATC
CAAATGTGACACTGTTTATCTACATCGCCAGGCTGTATCACCTGGCAAACCCAAGGAATAGGCAGGGCCT
GCGCGATCTGATCAGCTCCGGCGTGACCATCCAGATCATGACAGAGCAGGAGTCCGGCTACTGCTGGCAC
AACTTCGTGAATTATTCTCCTAGCAACGAGTCCCACTGGCCTAGGTACCCACACCTGTGGGTGCGCCTGT
ACGTGCTGGAGCTGTATTGCATCATCCTGGGCCTGCCCCCTTGTCTGAATATCCTGCGGAGAAAGCAGAG
CCAGCTGACCTCCTTTACAATCGCCCTGCAGTCTTGTCACTATCAGAGGCTGCCACCCCACATCCTGTGG
GCCACAGGCCTGAAGTCTGGCGGATCTAGCGGAGGATCCTCTGGCAGCGAGACACCCGGGACAAGCGAGT
CAGCAACACCAGAGAGCAGTGGCGGCAGCAGCGGCGGCAGCGACAAGAAGTACAGCATCGGCCTGGCCAT
CGGCACCAACTCTGTGGGCTGGGCCGTGATCACCGACGAGTACAAGGTGCCCAGCAAGAAATTCAAGGTG
CTGGGCAACACCGACCGGCACAGCATCAAGAAGAACCTGATCGGAGCCCTGCTGTTCGACAGCGGCGAAA
CAGCCGAGGCCACCCGGCTGAAGAGAACCGCCAGAAGAAGATACACCAGACGGAAGAACCGGATCTGCTA
TCTGCAAGAGATCTTCAGCAACGAGATGGCCAAGGTGGACGACAGCTTCTTCCACAGACTGGAAGAGTCC
TTCCTGGTGGAAGAGGATAAGAAGCACGAGCGGCACCCCATCTTCGGCAACATCGTGGACGAGGTGGCCT
ACCACGAGAAGTACCCCACCATCTACCACCTGAGAAAGAAACTGGTGGACAGCACCGACAAGGCCGACCT
GCGGCTGATCTATCTGGCCCTGGCCCACATGATCAAGTTCCGGGGCCACTTCCTGATCGAGGGCGACCTG
AACCCCGACAACAGCGACGTGGACAAGCTGTTCATCCAGCTGGTGCAGACCTACAACCAGCTGTTCGAGG
AAAACCCCATCAACGCCAGCGGCGTGGACGCCAAGGCCATCCTGTCTGCCAGACTGAGCAAGAGCAGACG
GCTGGAAAATCTGATCGCCCAGCTGCCCGGCGAGAAGAAGAATGGCCTGTTCGGAAACCTGATTGCCCTG
AGCCTGGGCCTGACCCCCAACTTCAAGAGCAACTTCGACCTGGCCGAGGATGCCAAACTGCAGCTGAGCA
AGGACACCTACGACGACGACCTGGACAACCTGCTGGCCCAGATCGGCGACCAGTACGCCGACCTGTTTCT
GGCCGCCAAGAACCTGTCCGACGCCATCCTGCTGAGCGACATCCTGAGAGTGAACACCGAGATCACCAAG
GCCCCCCTGAGCGCCTCTATGATCAAGAGATACGACGAGCACCACCAGGACCTGACCCTGCTGAAAGCTC
TCGTGCGGCAGCAGCTGCCTGAGAAGTACAAAGAGATTTTCTTCGACCAGAGCAAGAACGGCTACGCCGG
CTACATTGACGGCGGAGCCAGCCAGGAAGAGTTCTACAAGTTCATCAAGCCCATCCTGGAAAAGATGGAC
GGCACCGAGGAACTGCTCGTGAAGCTGAACAGAGAGGACCTGCTGCGGAAGCAGCGGACCTTCGACAACG
GCAGCATCCCCCACCAGATCCACCTGGGAGAGCTGCACGCCATTCTGCGGCGGCAGGAAGATTTTTACCC
ATTCCTGAAGGACAACCGGGAAAAGATCGAGAAGATCCTGACCTTCCGCATCCCCTACTACGTGGGCCCT
CTGGCCAGGGGAAACAGCAGATTCGCCTGGATGACCAGAAAGAGCGAGGAAACCATCACCCCCTGGAACT
TCGAGGAAGTGGTGGACAAGGGCGCTTCCGCCCAGAGCTTCATCGAGCGGATGACCAACTTCGATAAGAA
CCTGCCCAACGAGAAGGTGCTGCCCAAGCACAGCCTGCTGTACGAGTACTTCACCGTGTATAACGAGCTG
ACCAAAGTGAAATACGTGACCGAGGGAATGAGAAAGCCCGCCTTCCTGAGCGGCGAGCAGAAAAAGGCCA
TCGTGGACCTGCTGTTCAAGACCAACCGGAAAGTGACCGTGAAGCAGCTGAAAGAGGACTACTTCAAGAA
AATCGAGTGCTTCGACTCCGTGGAAATCTCCGGCGTGGAAGATCGGTTCAACGCCTCCCTGGGCACATAC
CACGATCTGCTGAAAATTATCAAGGACAAGGACTTCCTGGACAATGAGGAAAACGAGGACATTCTGGAAG
ATATCGTGCTGACCCTGACACTGTTTGAGGACAGAGAGATGATCGAGGAACGGCTGAAAACCTATGCCCA
CCTGTTCGACGACAAAGTGATGAAGCAGCTGAAGCGGCGGAGATACACCGGCTGGGGCAGGCTGAGCCGG
AAGCTGATCAACGGCATCCGGGACAAGCAGTCCGGCAAGACAATCCTGGATTTCCTGAAGTCCGACGGCT
TCGCCAACAGAAACTTCATGCAGCTGATCCACGACGACAGCCTGACCTTTAAAGAGGACATCCAGAAAGC
CCAGGTGTCCGGCCAGGGCGATAGCCTGCACGAGCACATTGCCAATCTGGCCGGCAGCCCCGCCATTAAG
AAGGGCATCCTGCAGACAGTGAAGGTGGTGGACGAGCTCGTGAAAGTGATGGGCCGGCACAAGCCCGAGA
ACATCGTGATCGAAATGGCCAGAGAGAACCAGACCACCCAGAAGGGACAGAAGAACAGCCGCGAGAGAAT
GAAGCGGATCGAAGAGGGCATCAAAGAGCTGGGCAGCCAGATCCTGAAAGAACACCCCGTGGAAAACACC
CAGCTGCAGAACGAGAAGCTGTACCTGTACTACCTGCAGAATGGGCGGGATATGTACGTGGACCAGGAAC
TGGACATCAACCGGCTGTCCGACTACGATGTGGACCATATCGTGCCTCAGAGCTTTCTGAAGGACGACTC
CATCGACAACAAGGTGCTGACCAGAAGCGACAAGAACCGGGGCAAGAGCGACAACGTGCCCTCCGAAGAG
GTCGTGAAGAAGATGAAGAACTACTGGCGGCAGCTGCTGAACGCCAAGCTGATTACCCAGAGAAAGTTCG
ACAATCTGACCAAGGCCGAGAGAGGCGGCCTGAGCGAACTGGATAAGGCCGGCTTCATCAAGAGACAGCT
GGTGGAAACCCGGCAGATCACAAAGCACGTGGCACAGATCCTGGACTCCCGGATGAACACTAAGTACGAC
GAGAATGACAAGCTGATCCGGGAAGTGAAAGTGATCACCCTGAAGTCCAAGCTGGTGTCCGATTTCCGGA
AGGATTTCCAGTTTTACAAAGTGCGCGAGATCAACAACTACCACCACGCCCACGACGCCTACCTGAACGC
CGTCGTGGGAACCGCCCTGATCAAAAAGTACCCTAAGCTGGAAAGCGAGTTCGTGTACGGCGACTACAAG
GTGTACGACGTGCGGAAGATGATCGCCAAGAGCGAGCAGGAAATCGGCAAGGCTACCGCCAAGTACTTCT
TCTACAGCAACATCATGAACTTTTTCAAGACCGAGATTACCCTGGCCAACGGCGAGATCCGGAAGCGGCC
TCTGATCGAGACAAACGGCGAAACCGGGGAGATCGTGTGGGATAAGGGCCGGGATTTTGCCACCGTGCGG
AAAGTGCTGAGCATGCCCCAAGTGAATATCGTGAAAAAGACCGAGGTGCAGACAGGCGGCTTCAGCAAAG
AGTCTATCCTGCCCAAGAGGAACAGCGATAAGCTGATCGCCAGAAAGAAGGACTGGGACCCTAAGAAGTA
CGGCGGCTTCGACAGCCCCACCGTGGCCTATTCTGTGCTGGTGGTGGCCAAAGTGGAAAAGGGCAAGTCC
AAGAAACTGAAGAGTGTGAAAGAGCTGCTGGGGATCACCATCATGGAAAGAAGCAGCTTCGAGAAGAATC
CCATCGACTTTCTGGAAGCCAAGGGCTACAAAGAAGTGAAAAAGGACCTGATCATCAAGCTGCCTAAGTA
CTCCCTGTTCGAGCTGGAAAACGGCCGGAAGAGAATGCTGGCCTCTGCCGGCGAACTGCAGAAGGGAAAC
GAACTGGCCCTGCCCTCCAAATATGTGAACTTCCTGTACCTGGCCAGCCACTATGAGAAGCTGAAGGGCT
CCCCCGAGGATAATGAGCAGAAACAGCTGTTTGTGGAACAGCACAAGCACTACCTGGACGAGATCATCGA
GCAGATCAGCGAGTTCTCCAAGAGAGTGATCCTGGCCGACGCTAATCTGGACAAAGTGCTGTCCGCCTAC
AACAAGCACCGGGATAAGCCCATCAGAGAGCAGGCCGAGAATATCATCCACCTGTTTACCCTGACCAATC
TGGGAGCCCCTGCCGCCTTCAAGTACTTTGACACCACCATCGACCGGAAGAGGTACACCAGCACCAAAGA
GGTGCTGGACGCCACCCTGATCCACCAGAGCATCACCGGCCTGTACGAGACACGGATCGACCTGTCTCAG
CTGGGAGGTGACAGCGGCGGGAGCGGCGGGAGCGAGGGGAGCACTAATCTGAGCGACATCATTGAGAAGA
AGACTGGGAAACAGCTGGTCATTCAGGAGTCCATCCTGATGCTGCCTGAGGAGGTGGAGGAAGTGATCGG
CAACAAGCCAGAGTCTGACATCCTGGTGCACACCGCCTACGACGAGTCCACAGATGAGAATGTGATGCTG
CTGACCTCTGACGCCCCCGAGTATAAGCCTTGGGCCCTGGTCATCCAGGATTCTAACGGCGAGAATAAGA
TCAAGATGCTGAGCGGAGGATCCGGAGGATCTGGAGGCAGCACCAACCTGTCTGACATCATCGAGAAGGA
GACAGGCAAGCAGCTGGTCATCCAGGAGAGCATCCTGATGCTGCCCGAAGAAGTCGAAGAAGTGATCGGA
AACAAGCCTGAGAGCGATATCCTGGTCCATACCGCCTACGACGAGAGTACCGACGAAAATGTGATGCTGC
TGACATCCGACGCCCCAGAGTATAAGCCCTGGGCTCTGGTCATCCAGGATTCCAACGGAGAGAACAAAAT
CAAAATGCTGTCTGGCGGCTCAAAAAGAACCGCCGACGGCAGCGAATTCGAGCCCAAGAAGAAGAGGAAA
GTCGCTAGCGGCAGCGGCGCCACCAACTTCAGCCTGCTGAAGCAGGCCGGCGACGTGGAGGAGAACCCCG
GCCCCATGACCGAGTACAAGCCCACGGTGCGCCTCGCCACCCGCGACGACGTCCCCAGGGCCGTACGCAC
CCTCGCCGCCGCGTTCGCCGACTACCCCGCCACGCGCCACACCGTCGATCCGGACCGCCACATCGAGCGG
GTCACCGAGCTGCAAGAACTCTTCCTCACGCGCGTCGGGCTCGACATCGGCAAGGTGTGGGTCGCGGACG
ACGGCGCCGCGGTGGCGGTCTGGACCACGCCGGAGAGCGTCGAAGCGGGGGCGGTGTTCGCCGAGATCGG
CCCGCGCATGGCCGAGTTGAGCGGTTCCCGGCTGGCCGCGCAGCAACAGATGGAAGGCCTCCTGGCGCCG
CACCGGCCCAAGGAGCCCGCGTGGTTCCTGGCCACCGTCGGAGTCTCGCCCGACCACCAGGGCAAGGGTC
TGGGCAGCGCCGTCGTGCTCCCCGGAGTGGAGGCGGCCGAGCGCGCCGGGGTGCCCGCCTTCCTGGAGAC
CTCCGCGCCCCGCAACCTCCCCTTCTACGAGCGGCTCGGCTTCACCGTCACCGCCGACGTCGAGGTGCCC
GAAGGACCGCGCACCTGGTGCATGACCCGCAAGCCCGGTGCCTGAACGCGTTAAGTCGACAATCAACCTC
TGGATTACAAAATTTGTGAAAGATTGACTGGTATTCTTAACTATGTTGCTCCTTTTACGCTATGTGGATA
CGCTGCTTTAATGCCTTTGTATCATGCTATTGCTTCCCGTATGGCTTTCATTTTCTCCTCCTTGTATAAA
TCCTGGTTGCTGTCTCTTTATGAGGAGTTGTGGCCCGTTGTCAGGCAACGTGGCGTGGTGTGCACTGTGT
TTGCTGACGCAACCCCCACTGGTTGGGGCATTGCCACCACCTGTCAGCTCCTTTCCGGGACTTTCGCTTT
CCCCCTCCCTATTGCCACGGCGGAACTCATCGCCGCCTGCCTTGCCCGCTGCTGGACAGGGGCTCGGCTG
TTGGGCACTGACAATTCCGTGGTGTTGTCGGGGAAATCATCGTCCTTTCCTTGGCTGCTCGCCTGTGTTG
CCACCTGGATTCTGCGCGGGACGTCCTTCTGCTACGTCCCTTCGGCCCTCAATCCAGCGGACCTTCCTTC
CCGCGGCCTGCTGCCGGCTCTGCGGCCTCTTCCGCGTCTTCGCCTTCGCCCTCAGACGAGTCGGATCTCC
CTTTGGGCCGCCTCCCCGCGTCGACTTTAAGACCAATGACTTACAAGGCAGCTGTAGATCTTAGCCACTT
TTTAAAAGAAAAGGGGGGACTGGAAGGGCTAATTCACTCCCAACGAAGACAAGATCTGCTTTTTGCTTGT
ACTGGGTCTCTCTGGTTAGACCAGATCTGAGCCTGGGAGCTCTCTGGCTAACTAGGGAACCCACTGCTTA
AGCCTCAATAAAGCTTGCCTTGAGTGCTTCAAGTAGTGTGTGCCCGTCTGTTGTGTGACTCTGGTAACTA
GAGATCCCTCAGACCCTTTTAGTCAGTGTGGAAAATCTCTAGCAGTACGTATAGTAGTTCATGTCATCTT
ATTATTCAGTATTTATAACTTGCAAAGAAATGAATATCAGAGAGTGAGAGGAACTTGTTTATTGCAGCTT
ATAATGGTTACAAATAAAGCAATAGCATCACAAATTTCACAAATAAAGCATTTTTTTCACTGCATTCTAG
TTGTGGTTTGTCCAAACTCATCAATGTATCTTATCATGTCTGGCTCTAGCTATCCCGCCCCTAACTCCGC
CCATCCCGCCCCTAACTCCGCCCAGTTCCGCCCATTCTCCGCCCCATGGCTGACTAATTTTTTTTATTTA
TGCAGAGGCCGAGGCCGCCTCGGCCTCTGAGCTATTCCAGAAGTAGTGAGGAGGCTTTTTTGGAGGCCTA
GGGACGTACCCAATTCGCCCTATAGTGAGTCGTATTACGCGCGCTCACTGGCCGTCGTTTTACAACGTCG
TGACTGGGAAAACCCTGGCGTTACCCAACTTAATCGCCTTGCAGCACATCCCCCTTTCGCCAGCTGGCGT
AATAGCGAAGAGGCCCGCACCGATCGCCCTTCCCAACAGTTGCGCAGCCTGAATGGCGAATGGG
[124 nt withheld, positions 10775-10898]
C
[91 nt withheld, positions 10900-10990]
A
[49 nt withheld, positions 10992-11040]
CCTTTGACGTTGGAGTCCACGTTCTTT
[37 nt withheld, positions 11068-11104]
ACCCTATCTCGGTCTATTCTTTTGATTTATAAGGGATTTTGCCGATTTCGGCCTATTGGTTAAAAAATGA
GCTGATTTAACAAAAATTTAACGCGAATTTTAACAAAATATTAACGCTTACAATTTAGGTGGCACTTTTC
GGGGAAATGTGCGCGGAACCCCTATTTGTTTATTTTTCTAAATACATTCAAATATGTATCCGCTCATGAG
ACAATAACCCTGATAAATGCTTCAATAATATTGAAAAAGGAAGAGTATGAGTATTCAACATTTCCGTGTC
GCCCTTATTCCCTTTTTTGCGGCATTTTGCCTTCCTGTTTTTGCTCACCCAGAAACGCTGGTGAAAGTAA
AAGATGCTGAAGATCAGTTGGGTGCACGAGTGGGTTACATCGAACTGGATCTCAACAGCGGTAAGATCCT
TGAGAGTTTTCGCCCCGAAGAACGTTTTCCAATGATGAGCACTTTTAAAGTTCTGCTATGTGGCGCGGTA
TTATCCCGTATTGACGCCGGGCAAGAGCAACTCGGTCGCCGCATACACTATTCTCAGAATGACTTGGTTG
AGTACTCACCAGTCACAGAAAAGCATCTTACGGATGGCATGACAGTAAGAGAATTATGCAGTGCTGCCAT
AACCATGAGTGATAACACTGCGGCCAACTTACTTCTGACAACGATCGGAGGACCGAAGGAGCTAACCGCT
TTTTTGCACAACATGGGGGATCATGTAACTCGCCTTGATCGTTGGGAACCGGAGCTGAATGAAGCCATAC
CAAACGACGAGCGTGACACCACGATGCCTGTAGCAATGGCAACAACGTTGCGCAAACTATTAACTGGCGA
ACTACTTACTCTAGCTTCCCGGCAACAATTAATAGACTGGATGGAGGCGGATAAAGTTGCAGGACCACTT
CTGCGCTCGGCCCTTCCGGCTGGCTGGTTTATTGCTGATAAATCTGGAGCCGGTGAGCGTGGGTCTCGCG
GTATCATTGCAGCACTGGGGCCAGATGGTAAGCCCTCCCGTATCGTAGTTATCTACACGACGGGGAGTCA
GGCAACTATGGATGAACGAAATAGACAGATCGCTGAGATAGGTGCCTCACTGATTAAGCATTGGTAACTG
TCAGACCAAGTTTACTCATATATACTTTAGATTGATTTAAAACTTCATTTTTAATTTAAAAGGATCTAGG
TGAAGATCCTTTTTGATAATCTCATGACCAAAATCCCTTAACGTGAGTTTTCGTTCCACTGAGCGTCAGA
CCCCGTAGAAAAGATCAAAGGATCTTCTTGAGATCCTTTTTTTCTGCGCGTAATCTGCTGCTTGCAAACA
AAAAAACCACCGCTACCAGCGGTGGTTTGTTTGCCGGATCAAGAGCTACCAACTCTTTTTCCGAAGGTAA
CTGGCTTCAGCAGAGCGCAGATACCAAATACTGTTCTTCTAGTGTAGCCGTAGTTAGGCCACCACTTCAA
GAACTCTGTAGCACCGCCTACATACCTCGCTCTGCTAATCCTGTTACCAGTGGCTGCTGCCAGTGGCGAT
AAGTCGTGTCTTACCGGGTTGGACTCAAGACGATAGTTACC
Features (pLannotate 1.2.2; 30 found; start..end, strand, type, name):
    478..570     +  CDS            lacI (fragment): lac repressor; lacI; The lac repressor binds to the lac operator to inhibit transcription in E. coli. This inhibition can be relieved by adding lactose or isopropyl-β-D-thiogalactopyranoside (IPTG).
    583..604     +  protein_bind   CAP binding site: CAP binding activates transcription in the presence of cAMP. E. coli catabolite activator protein
    619..649     +  promoter       lac promoter: promoter for the E. coli lac operon
    653..675     +  protein_bind   lac operator (fragment): The lac repressor binds to the lac operator to inhibit transcription in E. coli. This inhibition can be relieved by adding lactose or isopropyl-β-D-thiogalactopyranoside (IPTG). lac repressor encoded by lacI
    718..736     +  promoter       T3 promoter: promoter for bacteriophage T3 RNA polymerase
    764..990     +  promoter       RSV promoter: Rous sarcoma virus enhancer/promoter
    991..1171    +  LTR            5' LTR (truncated): truncated 5' long terminal repeat (LTR) from HIV-1
   1218..1343    +  misc_feature   HIV-1 Ψ: packaging signal of human immunodeficiency virus type 1
   1327..1690    +  CDS            HIV-1 gag (fragment): gag protein from human immunodeficiency virus 1; gag
   1836..2069    +  misc_feature   RRE: The Rev response element (RRE) of HIV-1 allows for Rev-dependent mRNA export from the nucleus to the cytoplasm.
   2446..2472    +  CDS            Rev (fragment): human immunodeficiency virus 1 (HIV-1) Rev protein; rev; enhances nuclear export of unspliced and incompletely spliced viral mRNAs
   2482..2599    +  misc_feature   cPPT/CTS: central polypurine tract and central termination sequence of HIV-1
   2668..2879    +  promoter       EF-1α core promoter: core promoter for human elongation factor EF-1α
   2974..3297    +  CDS            FKBP1A: FKB1A_HUMAN - Also known as FKBP1, FKBP12. Experimental evidence at protein level: Swiss-Prot protein existence level 1. Keeps in an inactive conformation TGFBR1, the TGF-beta type I serine/threonine kinase receptor, preventing TGF-beta receptor activation in absence of ligand. Recruits SMAD7 to ACVR1B which prevents the association of SMAD2 and SMAD3 with the activin receptor complex, thereby blocking the activin signal. May modulate the RYR1 calcium channel activity. PPIases accelerate the folding of proteins. It catalyzes the cis-trans isomerization of proline imidic peptide bonds in oligop
   3343..3795    +  CDS            Apobec1 (fragment): ABEC1_RAT - Experimental evidence at protein level: Swiss-Prot protein existence level 1. Catalytic component of the apolipoprotein B mRNA editing enzyme complex which is responsible for the postranscriptional editing of a CAA codon for Gln to a UAA codon for stop in the APOB mRNA. May also play a role in the epigenetic regulation of gene expression by participating in DNA demethylation. From Rattus norvegicus (Rat).
   3892..5493    +  CDS            dCas9(N): N-terminal portion of catalytically inactive Streptococcus pyogenes dCas9 carrying the D10A mutation (Zetsche et al., 2015)
   5494..7988    +  CDS            Cas9(C) (fragment): C-terminal portion of Streptococcus pyogenes Cas9 (Zetsche et al., 2015)
   8302..8550    +  CDS            UGI: UNGI_BPPB2 - Experimental evidence at protein level: Swiss-Prot protein existence level 1. This protein binds specifically and reversibly to the host uracil-DNA glycosylase, preventing removal of uracil residues from PBS2 DNA by the host uracil-excision repair system. From Bacillus phage PBS2 (Bacteriophage PBS2).
   8686..9285    +  CDS            PuroR (fragment): puromycin N-acetyltransferase; pac from Streptomyces; confers resistance to puromycin
   9301..9889    +  misc_feature   WPRE: woodchuck hepatitis virus posttranscriptional regulatory element
   9940..9959    +  misc_feature   cPPT/CTS (fragment): central polypurine tract and central termination sequence of HIV-1
   9961..10194   +  LTR            3' LTR (ΔU3): self-inactivating 3' long terminal repeat (LTR) from HIV-1
  10272..10393   +  polyA_signal   SV40 poly(A) signal: SV40 polyadenylation signal
  10433..10568   +  rep_origin     SV40 ori: SV40 origin of replication
  10589..10607   -  promoter       T7 promoter: promoter for bacteriophage T7 RNA polymerase
  10615..10770   +  CDS            lacZα (fragment): LacZα fragment of β-galactosidase; lacZ fragment
  10775..11203   +  rep_origin     f1 ori (sequence partly withheld): f1 bacteriophage origin of replication; arrow indicates direction of (+) strand synthesis
  11256..11360   +  promoter       AmpR promoter: bla
  11361..12221   +  CDS            AmpR: β-lactamase; bla; confers resistance to ampicillin, carbenicillin, and related antibiotics
  12392..295     +  rep_origin     ori (across the origin): high-copy-number ColE1/pMB1/pBR322/pUC origin of replication
