[The description below was written by a language model from this plasmid's Addgene catalogue record and pLannotate feature annotations shown in this document.]
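Description:
Lenti-evoA1-seBEC is a third-generation-style, self-inactivating HIV-1 lentiviral transfer plasmid (about 12.7 kb) built for small-molecule-controlled cytosine base editing in mammalian cells. It is maintained in E. coli through a high-copy ColE1/pUC origin with ampicillin resistance, and also carries an f1 origin, an SV40 origin and residual lac/lacZα, T3 and T7 cloning-vector sequences. The catalogue lists the backbone as pCMV, but the annotated sequence shows a typical lentiviral architecture. An RSV promoter drives a truncated 5' LTR, followed by the Ψ packaging signal with a gag fragment, the RRE for Rev-dependent export, cPPT/CTS, WPRE and a ΔU3 3' LTR with a downstream SV40 poly(A) signal.

The payload is expressed from the EF-1α core (EFS) promoter. The annotated coding features run in order from human FKBP12 (FKBP1A), through a fragment of rat APOBEC1, to a Streptococcus pyogenes Cas9 annotated with the D10A change. These are followed by the phage PBS2 uracil glycosylase inhibitor, recorded as carrying an E11K mutation, and then a puromycin resistance gene for selecting transduced cells. The record also lists an N-terminal FLAG tag. The name and associated publication title indicate a split-engineered base editor using an evolved APOBEC1 deaminase. The FKBP12 fused to only part of the deaminase fits a design in which deaminase activity is restored by chemically induced dimerization. However, the feature table does not annotate a partner dimerization domain, the remaining deaminase fragment or any linker or self-cleaving peptide elements. Several unannotated gaps lie within the cassette, so the full arrangement cannot be confirmed from this record. No sgRNA cassette is annotated, so the guide RNA would presumably have to be supplied separately.
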