Addgene plasmid #174702: Lenti-evoA1-seBEC
Purpose: Small-molecule controlled base editing
Depositing lab: Rahul Kohli. Depositing organization: University of Pennsylvania. Publication: Controllable genome editing with split-engineered base editors. Berrios KN, Evitt NH, DeWeerd RA, Ren D, Luo M, Barka A, Wang T, Bartman CR, Lan Y, Green AM, Shi J, Kohli RM. Nat Chem Biol. 2021 Dec;17(12):1262-1270. doi: 10.1038/s41589-021-00880-w. Epub 2021 Oct 18. PubMed 34663942.
Backbone
  Vector backbone: pCMV
  Vector type: Lentiviral
Growth in bacteria
  Bacterial resistance: Ampicillin, 100 μg/mL
  Growth temperature: 37°C
  Growth strain: NEB Stable
  Copy number: High Copy
Gene/Insert
  Gene/Insert name: Lenti-evoA1-seBEC
  Species: H. sapiens (human), R. norvegicus (rat)
  Mutation: UGI-E11K
  Promoter: EFS
  Tag / fusion protein: flag tag (N terminal on insert)
  Cloning method: Ligation Independent Cloning
  Sequencing primers: 5′ Unknown
Terms and licenses: Academic/Nonprofit Terms; Industry Terms: Not Available to Industry
How to cite: Lenti-evoA1-seBEC was a gift from Rahul Kohli (Addgene plasmid # 174702 ; http://n2t.net/addgene:174702 ; RRID:Addgene_174702)
